Addgene plasmid #232324: pSJX016
Purpose: Genome editing in Caulobacter crescentus
Depositing lab: Wei Zhao. Depositing organization: Shenzhen Institute of Advanced Technology (SIAT), Chinese Academy of Sciences. Publication: A CRISPR-SpCas9M-reporting system for efficient and rapid genome editing in Caulobacter crescentus. Sun J, Yu X, Tang G, Chen M, Zheng Y, Hu Y, Li Q, Li X, Li N, Li Z, Li Y, Lu N, Tan W, Yang Y, Lyu X, Zhao G, Wang H, Dai L, Zhao GP, Ai L, Zhao W. Nucleic Acids Res. 2025 Apr 22;53(8):gkaf353. doi: 10.1093/nar/gkaf353. PubMed 40298107.
Backbone
  Vector backbone: pBXMCS2
  Vector type: Bacterial Expression, CRISPR
Growth in bacteria
  Bacterial resistance: Kanamycin, 50 μg/mL
  Growth temperature: 37°C
  Growth strain: DH5alpha
  Copy number: Unknown
Gene/Insert 1
  Gene/Insert name: sgRNA (alt names: spmX; Lysozyme-family localization factor spmX)
  Species: Caulobacter crescentus
  Promoter: PJ23119
  Tag / fusion protein: H-arms (C terminal on insert)
  Cloning method: Unknown
  Sequencing primers: 5′ Unknown
Gene/Insert 2
  Gene/Insert name: SpCas9M
  Promoter: Pvan
  Tag / fusion protein: sfGFP (C terminal on insert)
  Cloning method: Unknown
  Sequencing primers: 5′ Unknown
Terms and licenses: Academic/Nonprofit Terms; Industry Terms: Not Available to Industry
Depositor comments: sgRNA sequence: tctcttgatgagatcgacgg Please visit https://doi.org/10.1101/2024.12.02.626314 for bioRxiv preprint.
How to cite: pSJX016 was a gift from Wei Zhao (Addgene plasmid # 232324 ; http://n2t.net/addgene:232324 ; RRID:Addgene_232324)
