[The description below was written by a language model from this plasmid's Addgene catalogue record and pLannotate feature annotations shown in this document.]
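Description:
pSJX016 is a 14.1 kb all-in-one CRISPR-Cas9 editing plasmid for Caulobacter crescentus, built on the pBXMCS2 backbone. It replicates through the pBBR1 oriV and its cognate Rep protein, a broad-host-range system that lets the same plasmid be maintained in E. coli for cloning and in Caulobacter for editing. Selection is by kanamycin, conferred by the Tn5-derived neo (nptII) gene. The short tnpA, ble, CmR, TcR, lacZα and M13 ori fragments in the annotation appear to be non-functional remnants of the backbone's construction history, alongside a pBluescript-type multiple cloning site and a T7 promoter.

The payload has two expression units plus a repair template. A constitutive J23119 promoter drives a single guide RNA made up of a spacer targeting spmX, which encodes a lysozyme-family localization factor, fused to the Streptococcus pyogenes gRNA scaffold. The record lists homology arms ("H-arms") following the sgRNA. The roughly 4 kb stretch downstream of the scaffold, where the annotation software picked up a tRNA, an acyl-CoA dehydrogenase-like reading frame (labelled IVD by similarity) and the Caulobacter sRNA CC2171, probably corresponds to this Caulobacter genomic DNA serving as the donor for homologous recombination, although the record does not define its boundaries or the edit it introduces. After an rrnB T1 terminator comes SpCas9M, a Cas9 variant whose specific changes are not stated, fused at its C terminus to superfolder GFP. According to the catalogue it is expressed from Pvan, the vanillate-inducible Caulobacter promoter, which is not annotated in the feature table. The GFP fusion presumably provides the fluorescent readout of nuclease expression implied by the "reporting system" in the associated publication's title.
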