Features (pLannotate 1.2.2; 20 found; start..end, strand, type, name):
    142..426     +  CDS            tnpA (fragment): TN5P_ECOLX - Also known as tnp. Experimental evidence at protein level: Swiss-Prot protein existence level 1. Mediates transposition of transposon Tn5 by a 'cut and paste' mechanism. First, the monomeric transposase binds the 19 bp inverted DNA repeats flanking the transposon. Then, dimerization of the DNA- bound transposase creates a synaptic DNA complex. After nicking of the first DNA strand, excision of the transposon proceeds through a series of intermediates. The transposase then mediates the insertion of the transposon at a new site by strand transfer. The activity of the wild- type tran
    458..1249    +  CDS            neo: KKA2_KLEPN - Also known as kan, nptII. Experimental evidence at protein level: Swiss-Prot protein existence level 1. Resistance to kanamycin, neomycin, paromomycin, ribostamycin, butirosin and gentamicin B. From Klebsiella pneumoniae.
   1273..1425    +  CDS            ble (fragment): BLE_KLEPN - Experimental evidence at protein level: Swiss-Prot protein existence level 1. Binding protein with a strong affinity to the bleomycin family of antibiotics. Binds to CL990; an antimitotic-antibiotic compound. From Klebsiella pneumoniae.
   1425..1541    +  CDS            CmR (fragment): chloramphenicol acetyltransferase; cat; confers resistance to chloramphenicol
   1580..1614    +  promoter       J23119(SpeI) promoter: bacterial promoter (Registry of Standard Biological Parts BBa J23119) modified to end with an SpeI site
   1635..1710    +  misc_RNA       gRNA scaffold: guide RNA scaffold for the Streptococcus pyogenes CRISPR/Cas9 system
   1909..1990    +  ncRNA          tRNA: Accession: RF00005 - tRNA
   3898..5067    +  CDS            IVD: IVD_ARATH - Experimental evidence at protein level: Swiss-Prot protein existence level 1. Involved in degradation of the branched-chain amino acids, phytol and lysine for the supply of carbon and electrons to the ETF/ETFQO complex during dark-induced sugar starvation. From Arabidopsis thaliana (Mouse-ear cress).
   5102..5279    -  ncRNA          CC2171: Accession: RF01867 - caulobacter sRNA CC2171
   5738..5784    +  terminator     rrnB T1 terminator: transcription terminator T1 from the E. coli rrnB gene
   5924..10027   +  CDS            cas9: CAS9_STRP1 - Also known as csn1 From Streptococcus pyogenes serotype M1.
  10043..10756   +  CDS            superfolder GFP: GFP variant that folds robustly even when fused to poorly folded proteins (Pédelacq et al., 2006)
  10767..10869   -  misc_feature   MCS: pBluescript multiple cloning site
  10878..10896   -  promoter       T7 promoter: promoter for bacteriophage T7 RNA polymerase
  10904..11059   +  CDS            lacZα (fragment): LacZα fragment of β-galactosidase; lacZ fragment
  11063..11140   -  rep_origin     M13 ori (fragment): M13 bacteriophage origin of replication; arrow indicates direction of (+) strand synthesis
  11140..11171   +  CDS            CmR (fragment): chloramphenicol acetyltransferase confers resistance to chloramphenicol
  11501..11570   -  CDS            TcR (fragment): tetracycline efflux protein; tet; confers resistance to tetracycline
  11631..12293   -  CDS            pBBR1 Rep: replication protein for the broad-host-range plasmid pBBR1 from Bordetella bronchiseptica
  12294..13065   -  rep_origin     pBBR1 oriV: replication origin of the broad-host-range plasmid pBBR1 from Bordetella bronchiseptica; requires the pBBR1 Rep protein for replication
>Addgene plasmid #232324 | pSJX016 | addgene full sequence | sequence record 476126 | Addgene NGS Result
ACCTTCGGGAGCGCCTGAAGCCCGTTCTGGACGCCCTGGGGCCGTTGAATCGGGATATGCAGGCCAAGGC
CGCCGCGATCATCAAGGCCGTGGGCGAAAAGCTGCTGACGGAACAGCGGGAAGTCCAGCGCCAGAAACAG
GCCCAGCGCCAGCAGGAACGCGGGCGCGCACATTTCCCCGAAAAGTGCCACCTGGGATGAATGTCAGCTA
CTGGGCTATCTGGACAAGGGAAAACGCAAGCGCAAAGAGAAAGCAGGTAGCTTGCAGTGGGCTTACATGG
CGATAGCTAGACTGGGCGGTTTTATGGACAGCAAGCGAACCGGAATTGCCAGCTGGGGCGCCCTCTGGTA
AGGTTGGGAAGCCCTGCAAAGTAAACTGGATGGCTTTCTTGCCGCCAAGGATCTGATGGCGCAGGGGATC
AAGATCTGATCAAGAGACAGGATGAGGATCGTTTCGCATGATTGAACAAGATGGATTGCACGCAGGTTCT
CCGGCCGCTTGGGTGGAGAGGCTATTCGGCTATGACTGGGCACAACAGACAATCGGCTGCTCTGATGCCG
CCGTGTTCCGGCTGTCAGCGCAGGGGCGCCCGGTTCTTTTTGTCAAGACCGACCTGTCCGGTGCCCTGAA
TGAACTGCAGGACGAGGCAGCGCGGCTATCGTGGCTGGCCACGACGGGCGTTCCTTGCGCAGCTGTGCTC
GACGTTGTCACTGAAGCGGGAAGGGACTGGCTGCTATTGGGCGAAGTGCCGGGGCAGGATCTCCTGTCAT
CTCACCTTGCTCCTGCCGAGAAAGTATCCATCATGGCTGATGCAATGCGGCGGCTGCATACGCTTGATCC
GGCTACCTGCCCATTCGACCACCAAGCGAAACATCGCATCGAGCGAGCACGTACTCGGATGGAAGCCGGT
CTTGTCGATCAGGATGATCTGGACGAAGAGCATCAGGGGCTCGCGCCAGCCGAACTGTTCGCCAGGCTCA
AGGCGCGCATGCCCGACGGCGAGGATCTCGTCGTGACCCATGGCGATGCCTGCTTGCCGAATATCATGGT
GGAAAATGGCCGCTTTTCTGGATTCATCGACTGTGGCCGGCTGGGTGTGGCGGACCGCTATCAGGACATA
GCGTTGGCTACCCGTGATATTGCTGAAGAGCTTGGCGGCGAATGGGCTGACCGCTTCCTCGTGCTTTACG
GTATCGCCGCTCCCGATTCGCAGCGCATCGCCTTCTATCGCCTTCTTGACGAGTTCTTCTGAGCGGGACT
CTGGGGTTCGAAATGACCGACCAAGCGACGCCCAACCTGCCATCACGAGATTTCGATTCCACCGCCGCCT
TCTATGAAAGGTTGGGCTTCGGAATCGTTTTCCGGGACGCCGGCTGGATGATCCTCCAGCGCGGGGATCT
CATGCTGGAGTTCTTCGCCCACCCCCATGGGCAAATATTATACGCAAGGCGACAAGGTGCTGATGCCGCT
GGCGATTCAGGTTCATCATGCCGTTTGTGATGGCTTCCATGTCGGCAGAATGCTTAATGAATTACAACAG
TTTTTATATAAGCTTTCAGTCGGCGCGAATGCTCCACGCTTGACAGCTAGCTCAGTCCTAGGTATAATAC
TAGTTCTCTTGATGAGATCGACGGGTTTTAGAGCTAGAAATAGCAAGTTAAAATAAGGCTAGTCCGTTAT
CAACTTGAAAAAGTGGCACCGAGTCGGTGCTTTTTTTACAATCACCCGATCGCCCGCGGCGAAATCCAGA
TCAGCGACGATCGCATCGCTATCCAGGTGACCCGCGCGGCTGACGTCTACGACTACATGGCCGGCGGCAG
CTGATCCGTCGCGGGCTTGAGTTCGACATTCTCGAACTTCCGGCTTCCCAAAGCCGATTCAGTTTGCTAC
CAGCCGCCCCTCACCACGAGCGGTCGTGGCGGAATTGGTAGACGCGCAGCGTTGAGGTCGCTGTGGGGCA
ACCCGTGGAAGTTCGAGTCTTCTCGACCGCACCAAGGTGAACAAGAGTAGGGCGCGCTTGGCGAAATCGG
TTTCCGACTCGCTGGGGGCGCTCTAATCGTTTCTGGCCCTGACTTCGCCTCAGGGTCGCTTGATCGGACC
AGCCCAACGAACCCACGCGCTCTGAGAGCTCAGGAGGCCCCCATGACCCGGGACACCGCCGAACTGAACG
AAGACGTGCTGGACAACATCCCGCTGGCCCATATCCCGCTTCCCAAGTCCGAGACGCCCGAGGAGCTGGA
AGACCTCGCCCTCGGCGACGACTACGCGCTTAATCCCGAATATGTCGAGATGGTGATCGACGCCGCCGAC
CGCGGCGACGCCAAGCGCCTGCGCGAGCTGGTGGGGGCCCTGGACCCCGCCGACGTCGCCGACCTGATGG
GCTTTCTGACGGCCGACTATCGCGAGGAAGTGATCCCGCTGCTCGACCCCGAGGCGCTGGGCGAGATCAT
TTCCGAGCTGGAGGACAACATCCGCGAGGAAGTGCTGGAGGCCACCCCGTCGGTGACCCTGGCCCGGGCC
CTCGAGGAGCTGGACACCGACGACGCCGCCGACGTTATCGACGACCTGGACGACACCAAGCGCTTCCAGG
TGCTGGCCGCCATGGGCGAGACCGACCGCGCCGCCATCGAGACGACCCTGTCCTACGAGGACGAGACCGC
CGGCCGCCTGATGCAGCGCGAGTTCCTGGCCGCGCCGGAATTCTGGACCGTCGGCCAGACGATCGACCAT
GTCCGCGAGGCCGGCGACTCGCTGCCCGAGCTGTTCTTCGACGTCTATGTCGTCGACCCGACCTTCAAGC
CTGTCGGGGCGATCCCGATCAGCATCCTGCTGCGCAGCCGTCGTCAGACGCCGCTGGCCGAGCTGATGGA
GGCGGTCACCGAAATCCCGGTCGAGATGGACCAGGAAGAGGTCGCCTACATTTTCGACAAGTACCACCTG
ATCAGCGCCCCGGTGATTGAACCGGGCGGGCGGCTGGTGGGTCAGATCACTGTCGACGACATCGTCGAGG
TTATCCGCGACGAGGCCGAGGAAGACATTCTGGCCCTGGCCGGTGTGTCGGACGCCGGCCGTGACGCCTC
GGTGATCGAGATCGTCAAGTCGCGCCTGCCGTGGCTGATGCTGAACCTGGCGACCGCCACCCTGGCCGTC
AGCGGCGTGGCCATCTTCCAGGCCGAGATCGCTCAATTGGTGGCCCTGGCCATCCTGATGCCGATCGTCT
CGTCCCTGGGCGGCAACGCCGGCACCCAGACCCTGGCCGTGGCCGTGCGGGCTCTGGCCAGCAAGGAGCT
GACCCCCGCCAACGCCCGCCGCATCGTGGCGCGGGAACTGCTAGTGGGCCTGGTTAACGGGCTTTGCCTG
GCGCTGGTGATGGGGGCGGCGACCTACATGTTCTTCGGGCCGTCGGATCAACACGACAAGCTGGCGATCA
TCGTCGGCGCGGCCCTGATCACCAACATCTTCACCGCGGCCCTGGGCGGCATCCTGATGCCCCTGGCGCT
GGAGAAGATGGGCCGTGACCCGGCGGTGTCGTCCTCGATCTTCGTCACCTTCCTGACCGACTTCACCGGC
TTCTTCGCGGTGCTGCTGATCGCCTCGCTGCTGCTGCACTGAGGTTTTCTCGCTGGCCACGACCCTCGCC
AGGGGAAACTGGCGCCGACCTTGCGCCGGGACAGGCGAACGCATCCGCGTCTGTCTCAAACTGGGTCAAT
CTAGGCGGTTTCTTGCCTCGCCACCCCGAGGCATGAGCAAGAACGCCCGCTGGTCCCAAAGACTGGCGGG
CGTTTTTTGCTATCGTGCGGCTGTTTTCTGGTGGAAATCGACCGAGATCGGATGCACACGCTCTCTCAGT
GTTGAGCCAGAGCGTGACAAGCGCTGAAACCGCCCACATCTTCCGCTCGGGCGTTCGGGAAGGAAACCAT
GTCGATGACTTTCGCACCCTCGATGGACTTCGCGCTGGGCGAGACCGCTGACGCGATCCGTGAGACCACG
GCCCGTTTCGCCGCCGACAAGATCGCACCGATCGCCGCCAAGATCGACGAGACCAACAGCTTCCCCCGCG
AACTCTGGGTCCCGATGGGGGATCTGGGTCTGCATGGCATCACCGTCGAGGAAGAGTTCGGGGGGCTGGG
TCTGGGCTATCTCGAACACGTCGTGGCGATGGAAGAGGTCAGCCGCGCCTCCGCCTCCGTGGGGCTCAGC
TACGGCGCCCACTCCAATCTCTGCGTGAACCAGATCCGTCGGTGGGCCACGCCGGAGCAGAAGGCGCGCT
ATCTGCCCAAGCTGATCAGCGGCGAGCATGTGGGCTCCCTGGCGATGAGCGAAGCCGGCGCGGGCTCTGA
TGTCGTCTCGATGAAGCTGCGCGCCGAGCAGGTGGGCGACCGCTACATCCTCAACGGCACGAAGTTCTGG
ATCACCAACGCCCCGCACGCCGATACGCTGGTGGTCTACGCCAAGACCGGCGAGGGCAGCCGCGGCATCA
CCGCCTTCATCGTCGAGAAGGGCATGAAGGGCTTCAGCGTCTCCAAGAAGCTGGACAAGATGGGCATGCG
CGGGTCGGACACCGCCGAGCTGGTGTTCGAAGACTGCGAGATCCCCGAAGAGAACGTCATGGGCCCGGTC
GGCGGTGGCGTCGGGGTGCTGATGAGCGGCCTCGACTACGAGCGGGCCGTGCTGGCGGCCGGTCCGCTGG
GCATCATGCAGGCTTGCCTCGATGTCGTGCTGCCCTACGTCCGCGACCGCAAGCAGTTCGGCCAGCCGAT
CGGCTCGTTCCAGCTGATGCAGGGCAAGATCGCCGACATGTACGTGGCCCTGAACTCGGCCCGGGCTTAC
GTCTACGCGGTGGCCAAGGCTTGTGACGCGGGCAAGACCACGCGCTTCGACGCCGCCGGCGCGATCCTGA
TGGCGTCGGAAAACGCCGTGAAGGTGTCGCTGGAGGCGATCCAGGCCCTCGGTGGCGCTGGCTATACCAA
GGAGTGGCCGGTCGAGCGCCTGCTGCGCGACGCCAAGCTCTATGACATCGGCGCCGGCACCAACGAGATC
CGCCGCTTCCTGATCGGACGCGAGCTGATCGGCGGCTGATCCTGGGCTGCGCGACATCAAAAGGGCCGCC
CCGATCGCTCGGGGCGGCCCTCCATCGTCGTAGCCGCTCTCGCAGCCAGTGACTCGAAACCCTTGGCGCT
CAACGCCTTAGGCGGAGACCTCGCTCTTCGGGCTCCAGGTCACGACTTGCGACCGCGGTTGGAGACAATG
AGACACTGGACCACCTCCTTTCAGTTGTTGAACAACACAGGAAGGATATTGGACCGGTTTTCGCGAAAGG
AAAGGGTCGTTATCGCGACCAAGCGGGACTAAACGCCGCGCTTCGCTCGGCCAGGCTGGGCCGCTTGCGA
AGATCGGTGATGGGGCGATGTACCCCGTCGAGGGCGAAGCCGGCGGCGACGTAGCCGGCCTTCACGGCGG
GTTCGAAGGCGCGCCAGTCACGGATATCGATGCCTTCCAGCTTCGGGGTGATCAGAACGTCGGTCGCCTC
GCGAGCGGCGGCCAGATCGCGCCCGGTCGTGACGGTCGCAGCACGCATCAGCAAGGCCACGATCGGCGGG
CCCTTGCGCCATTCGCCGGAGAGAATCCAGTTCCACAGGGATGGGGGCGTGACGATGTCAGCGCTGGTGA
TGCTGCGGCCACGGGTGACGTCGACCCCGACGATCGGTCCAAGCTGGCGCGCCCAGCGGCGCGGATCCAA
ATAAAACGAAAGGCTCAGTCGAAAGACTGGGCCTTTCGTTTTATCTGTTGTTTGTCGGGCTGGACTCTAG
CCGACCGACTGAGACGCTCACAAGCGTTCAATTGGATCCAATCTTGACGTCCGTTTGATTACGATCAAGA
TTGGATCCAATAGGTCGCCGAACCACGATGCGAGGAAACGCATATGGACAAGAAGTACTCGATCGGCCTG
GATATCGGGACGAACAGCGTCGGGTGGGCCGTGATCACGGACGAATACAAGGTGCCCTCCAAGAAGTTCA
AGGTCCTGGGGAATACCGACCGGCACTCCATCAAGAAGAACCTCATCGGGGCCCTGCTCTTTGACTCCGG
GGAAACGGCCGAAGCGACGCGGCTGAAGCGGACCGCGCGTCGTCGCTACACGCGCCGGAAGAATCGCATC
TGTTATCTCCAGGAAATCTTCAGCAACGAGATGGCCAAGGTGGATGATTCCTTCTTCCACCGCCTGGAGG
AGTCCTTTCTGGTCGAAGAGGATAAGAAGCATGAGCGCCACCCGATCTTTGGGAACATCGTCGACGAAGT
GGCCTACCACGAAAAGTATCCCACGATCTACCACCTGCGTAAGAAGCTCGTGGACTCCACCGATAAGGCG
GATCTGCGGCTGATCTACCTCGCCCTGGCCCACATGATCAAGTTTCGGGGCCATTTTCTGATCGAAGGCG
ATCTGAATCCGGACAATAGCGACGTCGATAAGCTCTTTATCCAGCTGGTGCAGACCTACAATCAACTCTT
CGAGGAGAATCCGATCAATGCCTCCGGGGTGGATGCCAAGGCGATCCTGAGCGCGCGTCTGTCGAAGTCC
CGCCGCCTGGAGAACCTGATCGCCCAGCTCCCGGGCGAAAAGAAGAACGGGCTCTTTGGGAATCTGATCG
CCCTCAGCCTGGGGCTGACCCCGAACTTTAAGTCCAATTTCGACCTCGCGGAAGATGCCAAGCTCCAACT
CTCGAAGGATACGTACGACGATGACCTCGACAACCTGCTGGCCCAAATCGGCGACCAGTACGCGGACCTG
TTCCTGGCGGCCAAGAACCTGTCGGACGCCATCCTCCTGAGCGACATCCTCCGTGTCAATACGGAAATCA
CGAAGGCGCCGCTGTCCGCCAGCATGATCAAGCGGTATGATGAGCATCATCAAGACCTCACCCTGCTGAA
GGCGCTGGTCCGGCAACAGCTGCCCGAGAAGTACAAGGAGATCTTTTTCGATCAAAGCAAGAACGGCTAC
GCCGGGTATATCGACGGGGGGGCCTCGCAAGAAGAGTTCTACAAGTTTATCAAGCCCATCCTGGAGAAGA
TGGATGGGACGGAGGAGCTCCTCGTCAAGCTCAACCGGGAAGATCTCCTCCGCAAGCAACGCACCTTTGA
TAATGGGTCCATCCCGCATCAAATCCACCTCGGCGAGCTCCATGCGATCCTGCGGCGGCAAGAGGACTTC
TACCCGTTTCTCAAGGACAACCGCGAGAAGATCGAGAAGATCCTGACGTTCCGCATCCCCTATTATGTCG
GCCCCCTGGCCCGGGGGAATTCGCGGTTTGCCTGGATGACCCGCAAGTCCGAAGAAACGATCACCCCCTG
GAATTTTGAAGAGGTGGTGGACAAGGGGGCGAGCGCGCAGTCCTTTATCGAACGGATGACCAATTTCGAC
AAGAACCTCCCCAACGAGAAGGTGCTCCCGAAGCATTCCCTCCTGTATGAGTACTTTACCGTCTACAACG
AGCTCACGAAGGTCAAGTATGTCACCGAGGGCATGCGCAAGCCCGCCTTCCTCTCGGGGGAACAAAAGAA
GGCCATCGTGGACCTGCTCTTCAAGACCAACCGCAAGGTCACCGTGAAGCAACTCAAGGAGGACTATTTC
AAGAAGATCGAATGCTTCGATAGCGTGGAGATCTCCGGGGTCGAAGACCGGTTTAACGCCTCGCTCGGCA
CGTACCATGATCTCCTCAAGATCATCAAGGACAAGGACTTCCTCGACAACGAGGAGAACGAAGACATCCT
GGAAGACATCGTGCTGACCCTGACCCTCTTCGAGGATCGCGAGATGATCGAGGAGCGTCTCAAGACGTAC
GCGCATCTCTTCGATGATAAGGTGATGAAGCAACTCAAGCGGCGGCGTTACACGGGCTGGGGGCGCCTCT
CCCGTAAGCTCATCAACGGCATCCGGGACAAGCAATCGGGGAAGACCATCCTGGACTTCCTGAAGTCGGA
CGGCTTTGCCAATCGCAATTTTATGCAACTCATCCACGACGATTCCCTCACCTTCAAGGAAGATATCCAG
AAGGCCCAGGTGTCCGGGCAAGGGGACTCCCTGCATGAACATATCGCCAACCTGGCCGGGAGCCCCGCGA
TCAAGAAGGGGATCCTCCAGACCGTGAAGGTGGTCGATGAGCTCGTGAAGGTCATGGGCCGGCATAAGCC
CGAAAATATCGTCATCGAGATGGCGCGCGAGAACCAGACCACCCAAAAGGGCCAGAAGAATTCGCGGGAG
CGCATGAAGCGGATCGAAGAAGGCATCAAGGAACTCGGCAGCCAGATCCTGAAGGAACATCCGGTCGAAA
ACACGCAGCTCCAGAACGAGAAGCTCTACCTCTACTATCTCCAAAATGGCCGGGATATGTACGTGGACCA
GGAGCTCGACATCAATCGGCTCAGCGACTATGATGTGGATCATATCGTCCCCCAATCCTTTCTCAAGGAC
GACAGCATCGATAACAAGGTCCTGACCCGGTCGGACAAGAATCGTGGCAAGAGCGATAACGTCCCCTCCG
AGGAGGTCGTGAAGAAGATGAAGAACTATTGGCGCCAACTGCTCAACGCCAAGCTGATCACGCAACGGAA
GTTCGACAACCTCACCAAGGCCGAGCGCGGGGGCCTCTCGGAACTGGACAAGGCGGGGTTCATCAAGCGC
CAGCTCGTCGAAACCCGTCAAATCACCAAGCACGTGGCGCAAATCCTGGATAGCCGCATGAACACCAAGT
ACGATGAGAACGACAAGCTGATCCGTGAAGTGAAGGTGATCACCCTGAAGTCCAAGCTCGTGAGCGATTT
CCGCAAGGATTTCCAATTTTATAAGGTGCGGGAAATCAATAATTACCATCACGCGCATGATGCGTATCTC
AACGCCGTGGTCGGCACGGCCCTGATCAAGAAGTATCCCAAGCTGGAGTCGGAATTCGTCTACGGCGATT
ACAAGGTGTATGACGTCCGTAAGATGATCGCGAAGAGCGAGCAAGAAATCGGGAAGGCCACGGCGAAGTA
CTTCTTCTACAGCAATATCATGAATTTCTTCAAGACGGAGATCACGCTGGCGAATGGCGAAATCCGTAAG
CGCCCGCTGATCGAAACGAATGGCGAGACCGGCGAAATCGTGTGGGATAAGGGGCGCGATTTCGCGACGG
TCCGCAAGGTCCTCTCGATGCCGCAGGTCAACATCGTCAAGAAGACCGAAGTCCAGACCGGGGGGTTTTC
CAAGGAGAGCATCCTGCCGAAGCGCAACAGCGACAAGCTCATCGCCCGCAAGAAGGACTGGGATCCCAAG
AAGTATGGCGGGTTCGATAGCCCGACCGTGGCGTACTCGGTGCTGGTGGTCGCGAAGGTCGAAAAGGGGA
AGTCCAAGAAGCTCAAGAGCGTCAAGGAACTGCTGGGGATCACGATCATGGAACGCTCCTCCTTTGAGAA
GAATCCCATCGACTTCCTGGAGGCGAAGGGCTATAAGGAGGTGAAGAAGGATCTCATCATCAAGCTGCCG
AAGTATTCGCTCTTCGAACTCGAAAATGGGCGCAAGCGCATGCTGGCGTCCGCCGGCGAGCTCCAAAAGG
GCAATGAGCTGGCCCTGCCCTCCAAGTACGTCAATTTTCTGTACCTAGCCTCCCACTATGAGAAGCTGAA
GGGCAGCCCCGAGGATAATGAACAGAAGCAACTCTTTGTCGAGCAACATAAGCATTACCTGGATGAAATC
ATCGAGCAAATCAGCGAATTTTCCAAGCGGGTGATCCTCGCCGATGCCAACCTGGACAAGGTCCTCAGCG
CGTATAACAAGCACCGGGACAAGCCCATCCGTGAACAAGCGGAGAACATCATCCATCTGTTCACGCTCAC
CAACCTGGGCGCCCCCGCCGCGTTTAAGTATTTTGATACCACCATCGATCGCAAGCGTTATACGTCCACC
AAGGAAGTCCTCGATGCCACGCTGATCCATCAAAGCATCACCGGGCTCTACGAGACCCGGATCGATCTCT
CCCAGCTGGGCGGCGATCACCGGTCGGCCACCATGCGTAAAGGCGAAGAGCTGTTCACTGGTGTCGTCCC
TATTCTGGTGGAACTGGATGGTGATGTCAACGGTCATAAGTTTTCCGTGCGTGGCGAGGGTGAAGGTGAC
GCAACTAATGGTAAACTGACGCTGAAGTTCATCTGTACTACTGGTAAACTGCCGGTACCTTGGCCGACTC
TGGTAACGACGCTGACTTATGGTGTTCAGTGCTTTGCTCGTTATCCGGACCATATGAAGCAGCATGACTT
CTTCAAGTCCGCCATGCCGGAAGGCTATGTGCAGGAACGCACGATTTCCTTTAAGGATGACGGCACGTAC
AAAACGCGTGCGGAAGTGAAATTTGAAGGCGATACCCTGGTAAACCGCATTGAGCTGAAAGGCATTGACT
TTAAAGAAGACGGCAATATCCTGGGCCATAAGCTGGAATACAATTTTAACAGCCACAATGTTTACATCAC
CGCCGATAAACAAAAAAATGGCATTAAAGCGAATTTTAAAATTCGCCACAACGTGGAGGATGGCAGCGTG
CAGCTGGCTGATCACTACCAGCAAAACACTCCAATCGGTGATGGTCCTGTTCTGCTGCCAGACAATCACT
ATCTGAGCACGCAAAGCGTTCTGTCTAAAGATCCGAACGAGAAACGCGATCATATGGTTCTGCTGGAGTT
CGTAACCGCAGCGGGCATCACGCATGGTATGGATGAACTGTACAAATGAATGAAAACGGGCCCCCCCTCG
AGGTCGACGGTATCGATAAGCTTGATATCGAATTCCTGCAGCCCGGGGGATCCACTAGTTCTAGAGCGGC
CGCCACCGCGGTGGAGCTCCAATTCGCCCTATAGTGAGTCGTATTACGCGCGCTCACTGGCCGTCGTTTT
ACAACGTCGTGACTGGGAAAACCCTGGCGTTACCCAACTTAATCGCCTTGCAGCACATCCCCCTTTCGCC
AGCTGGCGTAATAGCGAAGAGGCCCGCACCGATCGCCCTTCCCAACAGTTGCGCAGCCTGAATGGCGAAT
GGAAATTGTAAGCGTTAATATTTTGTTAAAATTCGCGTTAAATTTTTGTTAAATCAGCTCATTTTTTAAC
CAATAGGCCGTACTGCGATGAGTGGCAGGGCGGGGCGTAATTTTTTTAAGGCAGTTATTGGTGCCCTTAA
ACGCCTGGTTGCTACGCCTGAATAAGTGATAATAAGCGGATGAATGGCAGAAATTCGAAAGCAAATTCGA
CCCGGTCGTCGGTTCAGGGCAGGGTCGTTAAATAGCCGCTTATGTCTATTGCTGGTTTACCGGTTTATTG
ACTACCGGAAGCAGTGTGACCGTGTGCTTCTCAAATGCCTGAGGCCAGTTTGCTCAGGCTCTCCCCGTGG
AGGTAATAATTGACGATATGATCATTTATTCTGCCTCCCAGAGCCTGATAAAAACGGTGAATCCGTTAGC
GAGGTGCCGCCGGCTTCCATTCAGGTCGAGGTGGCCCGGCTCCATGCACCGCGACGCAACGCGGGGAGGC
AGACAAGGTATAGGGCGGCGAGGCGGCTACAGCCGATAGTCTGGAACAGCGCACTTACGGGTTGCTGCGC
AACCCAAGTGCTACCGGCGCGGCAGCGTGACCCGTGTCGGCGGCTCCAACGGCTCGCCATCGTCCAGAAA
ACACGGCTCATCGGGCATCGGCAGGCGCTGCTGCCCGCGCCGTTCCCATTCCTCCGTTTCGGTCAAGGCT
GGCAGGTCTGGTTCCATGCCCGGAATGCCGGGCTGGCTGGGCGGCTCCTCGCCGGGGCCGGTCGGTAGTT
GCTGCTCGCCCGGATACAGGGTCGGGATGCGGCGCAGGTCGCCATGCCCCAACAGCGATTCGTCCTGGTC
GTCGTGATCAACCACCACGGCGGCACTGAACACCGACAGGCGCAACTGGTCGCGGGGCTGGCCCCACGCC
ACGCGGTCATTGACCACGTAGGCCGACACGGTGCCGGGGCCGTTGAGCTTCACGACGGAGATCCAGCGCT
CGGCCACCAAGTCCTTGACTGCGTATTGGACCGTCCGCAAAGAACGTCCGATGAGCTTGGAAAGTGTCTT
CTGGCTGACCACCACGGCGTTCTGGTGGCCCATCTGCGCCACGAGGTGATGCAGCAGCATTGCCGCCGTG
GGTTTCCTCGCAATAAGCCCGGCCCACGCCTCATGCGCTTTGCGTTCCGTTTGCACCCAGTGACCGGGCT
TGTTCTTGGCTTGAATGCCGATTTCTCTGGACTGCGTGGCCATGCTTATCTCCATGCGGTAGGGGTGCCG
CACGGTTGCGGCACCATGCGCAATCAGCTGCAACTTTTCGGCAGCGCGACAACAATTATGCGTTGCGTAA
AAGTGGCAGTCAATTACAGATTTTCTTTAACCTACGCAATGAGCTATTGCGGGGGGTGCCGCAATGAGCT
GTTGCGTACCCCCCTTTTTTAAGTTGTTGATTTTTAAGTCTTTCGCATTTCGCCCTATATCTAGTTCTTT
GGTGCCCAAAGAAGGGCACCCCTGCGGGGTTCCCCCACGCCTTCGGCGCGGCTCCCCCTCCGGCAAAAAG
TGGCCCCTCCGGGGCTTGTTGATCGACTGCGCGGCCTTCGGCCTTGCCCAAGGTGGCGCTGCCCCCTTGG
AACCCCCGCACTCGCCGCCGTGAGGCTCGGGGGGCAGGCGGGCGGGCTTCGCCCTTCGACTGCCCCCACT
CGCATAGGCTTGGGTCGTTCCAGGCGCGTCAAGGCCAAGCCGCTGCGCGGTCGCTGCGCGAGCCTTGACC
CGCCTTCCACTTGGTGTCCAACCGGCAAGCGAAGCGCGCAGGCCGCAGGCCGGAGGCTTTTCCCCAGAGA
AAATTAAAAAAATTGATGGGGCAAGGCCGCAGGCCGCGCAGTTGGAGCCGGTGGGTATGTGGTCGAAGGC
TGGGTAGCCGGTGGGCAATCCCTGTGGTCAAGCTCGTGGGCAGGCGCAGCCTGTCCATCAGCTTGTCCAG
CAGGGTTGTCCACGGGCCGAGCGAAGCGAGCCAGCCGGTGGCCGCTCGCGGCCATCGTCCACATATCCAC
GGGCTGGCAAGGGAGCGCAGCGACCGCGCAGGGCGAAGCCCGGAGAGCAAGCCCGTAGGGCGCCGCAGCC
GCCGTAGGCGGTCACGACTTTGCGAAGCAAAGTCTAGTGAGTATACTCAAGCATTGAGTGGCCCGCCGGA
GGCACCGCCTTGCGCTGCCCCCGTCGAGCCGGTTGGACACCAAAAGGGAGGGGCAGGCATGGCGGCATAC
GCGATCATGCGATGCAAGAAGCTGGCGAAAATGGGCAACGTGGCGGCCAGTCTCAAGCACGCCTACCGCG
AGCGCGAGACGCCCAACGCTGACGCCAGCAGGACGCCAGAGAACGAGCACTGGGCGGCCAGCAGCACCGA
TGAAGCGATGGGCCGACTGCGCGAGTTGCTGCCAGAGAAGCGGCGCAAGGACGCTGTGTTGGCGGTCGAG
TACGTCATGACGGCCAGCCCGGAATGGTGGAAGTCGGCCAGCCAAGAACAGCAGGCGGCGTTCTTCGAGA
AGGCGCACAAGTGGCTGGCGGACAAGTACGGGGCGGATCGCATCGTGACGGCCAGCATCCACCGTGACGA
AACCAGCCCGCACATGACCGCGTTCGTGGTGCCGCTGACGCAGGACGGCAGGCTGTCGGCCAAGGAGTTC
ATCGGCAACAAAGCGCAGATGACCCGCGACCAGACCACGTTTGCGGCCGCTGTGGCCGATCTAGGGCTGC
AACGGGGCATCGAGGGCAGCAAGGCACGTCACACGCGCATTCAGGCGTTCTACGAGGCCCTGGAGCGGCC
ACCAGTGGGCCACGTCACCATCAGCCCGCAAGCGGTCGAGCCACGCGCCTATGCACCGCAGGGATTGGCC
GAAAAGCTGGGAATCTCAAAGCGCGTTGAGACGCCGGAAGCCGTGGCCGACCGGCTGACAAAAGCGGTTC
GGCAGGGGTATGAGCCTGCCCTACAGGCCGCCGCAGGAGCGCGTGAGATGCGCAAGAAGGCCGATCAAGC
CCAAGAGACGGCCCGAG
